Addgene plasmid #18624: T4 Lysozyme T151S WT*
Depositing lab: Brian Matthews. Depositing organization: University of Oregon.
Backbone
  Vector backbone: pHS1403
  Backbone size w/o insert (bp): 5000
  Vector type: Bacterial Expression
Growth in bacteria
  Bacterial resistance: Ampicillin, 100 μg/mL
  Growth temperature: 37°C
  Growth strain: DH5alpha
  Copy number: High Copy
Gene/Insert
  Gene/Insert name: T4 Lysozyme (alt name: A151S)
  Species: Bacteriophage T4
  Insert size (bp): 600
  Mutation: T151S WT*
  GenBank ID: NP_049736
  Entrez Gene: e (a.k.a. T4p123)
  Cloning method: Restriction Enzyme; 5′ cloning site BamHI (not destroyed); 3′ cloning site HindIII (not destroyed)
  Sequencing primers: 5′ na; 3′ GGCGTATCACGAGGCCC
Terms and licenses: Academic/Nonprofit Terms; Industry Terms: Not Available to Industry
Depositor comments: The BamHI site is 27 bp from the ATG and the HindIII site is 115 bp from the stop.
How to cite: T4 Lysozyme T151S WT* was a gift from Brian Matthews (Addgene plasmid # 18624 ; http://n2t.net/addgene:18624 ; RRID:Addgene_18624)
