[The description below was written by a language model from this plasmid's Addgene catalogue record.]
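Description:
T4 Lysozyme T151S WT* is a bacterial expression plasmid built on the pHS1403 backbone (about 5 kb without insert) that carries a mutant version of the bacteriophage T4 lysozyme gene (gene e). It is maintained in E. coli as a high-copy plasmid under ampicillin selection. The record does not identify the origin of replication or the promoter driving expression, and no feature table is provided, so the regulatory elements of the backbone cannot be described from the available information.

The insert is roughly 600 bp and was cloned as a BamHI–HindIII fragment, with both restriction sites preserved. According to the depositor's notes, the BamHI site lies 27 bp upstream of the start codon and the HindIII site 115 bp downstream of the stop codon, so the fragment includes short flanking untranslated regions around the lysozyme coding sequence and can be excised or moved intact. The encoded protein carries the T151S substitution, replacing threonine 151 with serine, in the "WT*" background. In the T4 lysozyme literature, WT* generally denotes the cysteine-free pseudo-wild-type protein used as a reference for mutational work, although the record itself does not define the term. The alternative name listed, A151S, does not match the stated T151S mutation, and the record does not explain the discrepancy. No fusion tags or reporters are recorded.

The intended application is not stated explicitly, but a single-site variant in an expression vector of this kind is suited to producing recombinant protein in bacteria for studying how point substitutions affect lysozyme structure, stability and folding.
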