>Addgene plasmid #18624 | T4 Lysozyme T151S WT* | addgene partial sequence | sequence record 24409 | 3primeUP
CNANTGAAAAAGCCCGCTCATTAGGCGGGCTCAGATCTGCTCATGTTTGACAGCTTATCATCGATAAGCT
TCGGCAATAAATTCTTGATATGTTTTCATATGTTTCCTTTAAATATTTTAATTAGTAATTGTCTATTCAA
GTAATTGTGAATATACTATCACAATTCCAAGAGAAAGTAAACAGCTTTATAGATTTTTATACGCGTCCCA
AGTGCCAGTTCTAAACGTTGAAATGACTCGTTTTGCGCGATTAGGTGTTTGATTATACCATCTACTTTTA
GCTAAGTTAACTGCTGCTTCATCCCAGCGTTTTTGTTGAAGCATACGTAAAGAGTTAGTAAATCCTGCCA
CACCGGTTTCTCCCATTTGGAAAACCATATTAATCAATGCAGCGCGACGAACCGCATCAAGAGAATCATA
AACCGGTTTTAATTTAGCATTTCTCAGAATTCCGCGAACAGCAGCATCAACATCCTGATTAAAGAGTTTT
TCAGCCTCATCTTTTGTAATTACACCATTAGTATTACGCCCAATAGCTTTATCTAATTCAGATTTAGCAG
CATTAAGTGATGGACTTTTTGTAAGCAAATGACCGATGCCAATAGTGTAATAGCCTTCTGTGTCTTTATA
GATTTTAAGTCTAAGACCTTCATCTATACGTAACATTTCAAATATATTCATAATACCTCCTAAGCATCGA
TGGATCCGGTTCCCGTGTGAATGGTNACCGCTCACANTCCCACATTATACGAGCGATGATAATTGTCACA
GGGGANGGGAGTA
